LOCUS       Exported 5961 bp ds-DNA circular SYN 12-MAY-2021
DEFINITION  Visualization of lysosome in mammalian cells using mGold.
ACCESSION   .
VERSION     .
KEYWORDS    pCMV-mGold-Lysosome-N-20
SOURCE      synthetic DNA construct
  ORGANISM  synthetic DNA construct
REFERENCE   1 (bases 1 to 5961)
  AUTHORS   Lee J, Liu Z, Suzuki PH, Ahrens JF, Lai S, Lu X, Guan S, St-Pierre F
  TITLE     Versatile phenotype-activated cell sorting.
  JOURNAL   Sci Adv. 2020 Oct 23;6(43). pii: 6/43/eabb7438. doi:
            10.1126/sciadv.abb7438. Print 2020 Oct.
  PUBMED    33097540
REFERENCE   2 (bases 1 to 5961)
  AUTHORS   .
  TITLE     Direct Submission
  JOURNAL   Exported May 12, 2021 from SnapGene Server 1.1.58
            http://www.snapgene.com
FEATURES             Location/Qualifiers
     source          1..5961
                     /organism="synthetic DNA construct"
                     /mol_type="other DNA"
     enhancer        1..304
                     /label=CMV enhancer
                     /note="human cytomegalovirus immediate early enhancer"
     promoter        305..508
                     /label=CMV promoter
                     /note="human cytomegalovirus (CMV) immediate early
                     promoter"
     primer_bind     459..479
                     /label=CMV-F
                     /note="Human CMV immediate early promoter, forward primer"
     regulatory      560..569
                     /regulatory_class="other"
                     /note="vertebrate consensus sequence for strong initiation
                     of translation (Kozak, 1987)"
     regulatory      564..573
                     /regulatory_class="other"
                     /note="vertebrate consensus sequence for strong initiation
                     of translation (Kozak, 1987)"
     CDS             566..1786
                     /codon_start=1
                     /product="rat lysosome-associated membrane glycoprotein 1"
                     /label=LAMP1
                     /translation="MAAPGARRPLLLLLLAGLAHSAPALFEVKDNNGTACIMASFSASF
                     LTTYEAGHVSKVSNMTLPASAEVLKNSSSCGEKNASEPTLAITFGEGYLLKLTFTKNTT
                     RYSVQHMYFTYNLSDTQFFPNASSKGPDTVDSTTDIKADINKTYRCVSDIRVYMKNVTI
                     VLWDATIQAYLPSSNFSKEETRCPQDQPSPTTGPPSPSPPLVPTNPSVSKYNVTGDNGT
                     CLLASMALQLNITYMKKDNTTVTRAFNINPSDKYSGTCGAQLVTLKVGNKSRVLELQFG
                     MNATSSLFFLQGVQLNMTLPDAIEPTFSTSNYSLKALQASVGNSYKCNSEEHIFVSKAL
                     ALNVFSVQVQAFRVESDRFGSVEECVQDGNNMLIPIAVGGALAGLVLIVLIAYLIGRKR
                     SHAGYQTI"
     regulatory      1841..1850
                     /regulatory_class="other"
                     /note="vertebrate consensus sequence for strong initiation
                     of translation (Kozak, 1987)"
     CDS             1847..2566
                     /codon_start=1
                     /product="photostable derivative of mVenus (Lee et al.,
                     2020)"
                     /label=mGold
                     /note="mammalian codon-optimized"
                     /translation="MVSKGEELFTGVVPILVELDGDVNGHKFSVSGEGEGDATYGKLTL
                     KFICTTGKLPVPWPTLVTSLGYGLQCFARYPDHMKQHDFFKSAMPEGYVQERTIFFKDD
                     GNYKTRAEVKFEGDTLVNRIELKGIDFKEDGNILGHKLEYNYNSHNVYITADKQKNGIK
                     ANFKIRHNIEDGGVQLADHYQQNTPIGDGPVLLPDNHYLSYQSKLSKDPNEKRDHMVLL
                     EFVTAAGITLGMDELYK"
     primer_bind     complement(1892..1913)
                     /label=EGFP-N
                     /note="EGFP, reverse primer"
     primer_bind     complement(2153..2172)
                     /label=EXFP-R
                     /note="For distinguishing EGFP variants, reverse primer"
     primer_bind     2500..2521
                     /label=EGFP-C
                     /note="EGFP, forward primer"
     polyA_signal    2689..2810
                     /label=SV40 poly(A) signal
                     /note="SV40 polyadenylation signal"
     primer_bind     complement(2726..2745)
                     /label=SV40pA-R
                     /note="SV40 polyA, reverse primer"
     primer_bind     2780..2799
                     /label=EBV-rev
                     /note="SV40 polyA terminator, reverse primer"
     rep_origin      complement(2817..3272)
                     /direction=LEFT
                     /label=f1 ori
                     /note="f1 bacteriophage origin of replication; arrow
                     indicates direction of (+) strand synthesis"
     primer_bind     complement(2954..2975)
                     /label=F1ori-F
                     /note="F1 origin, forward primer"
     primer_bind     3166..3185
                     /label=F1ori-R
                     /note="F1 origin, reverse primer"
     promoter        3299..3403
                     /gene="bla"
                     /label=AmpR promoter
     promoter        3405..3762
                     /label=SV40 promoter
                     /note="SV40 enhancer and early promoter"
     primer_bind     complement(3428..3448)
                     /label=pBABE 3'
                     /note="SV40 enhancer, reverse primer for pBABE vectors"
     rep_origin      3613..3748
                     /label=SV40 ori
                     /note="SV40 origin of replication"
     primer_bind     3675..3694
                     /label=SV40pro-F
                     /note="SV40 promoter/origin, forward primer"
     CDS             3797..4591
                     /codon_start=1
                     /gene="aph(3')-II (or nptII)"
                     /product="aminoglycoside phosphotransferase from Tn5"
                     /label=NeoR/KanR
                     /note="confers resistance to neomycin, kanamycin, and G418
                     (Geneticin(R))"
                     /translation="MIEQDGLHAGSPAAWVERLFGYDWAQQTIGCSDAAVFRLSAQGRP
                     VLFVKTDLSGALNELQDEAARLSWLATTGVPCAAVLDVVTEAGRDWLLLGEVPGQDLLS
                     SHLAPAEKVSIMADAMRRLHTLDPATCPFDHQAKHRIERARTRMEAGLVDQDDLDEEHQ
                     GLAPAELFARLKASMPDGEDLVVTHGDACLPNIMVENGRFSGFIDCGRLGVADRYQDIA
                     LATRDIAEELGGEWADRFLVLYGIAAPDSQRIAFYRLLDEFF"
     primer_bind     complement(3851..3870)
                     /label=Neo-R
                     /note="Neomycin resistance gene, reverse primer"
     primer_bind     4461..4480
                     /label=Neo-F
                     /note="Neomycin resistance gene, forward primer"
     primer_bind     complement(4779..4798)
                     /label=TK-pA-R
                     /note="Thymidine kinase polyA, reverse primer"
     polyA_signal    4823..4870
                     /label=HSV TK poly(A) signal
                     /note="herpes simplex virus thymidine kinase
                     polyadenylation signal (Cole and Stacy, 1985)"
     rep_origin      5199..5787
                     /direction=RIGHT
                     /label=ori
                     /note="high-copy-number ColE1/pMB1/pBR322/pUC origin of
                     replication"
     primer_bind     5688..5707
                     /label=pBR322ori-F
                     /note="pBR322 origin, forward primer"
ORIGIN
        1 cgttacataa cttacggtaa atggcccgcc tggctgaccg cccaacgacc cccgcccatt
       61 gacgtcaata atgacgtatg ttcccatagt aacgccaata gggactttcc attgacgtca
      121 atgggtggag tatttacggt aaactgccca cttggcagta catcaagtgt atcatatgcc
      181 aagtacgccc cctattgacg tcaatgacgg taaatggccc gcctggcatt atgcccagta
      241 catgacctta tgggactttc ctacttggca gtacatctac gtattagtca tcgctattac
      301 catggtgatg cggttttggc agtacatcaa tgggcgtgga tagcggtttg actcacgggg
      361 atttccaagt ctccacccca ttgacgtcaa tgggagtttg ttttggcacc aaaatcaacg
      421 ggactttcca aaatgtcgta acaactccgc cccattgacg caaatgggcg gtaggcgtgt
      481 acggtgggag gtctatataa gcagagctgg tttagtgaac cgtcagatcc gctagcgcta
      541 ccggactcag atctcgagcg ccaccatggc ggccccgggc gcccggcgtc cgctgctcct
      601 gttgctgctg gcaggccttg cacacagcgc cccagcactg ttcgaggtga aagacaacaa
      661 cggcacagcg tgtataatgg ccagcttctc tgcctccttt ctgaccacct atgaggctgg
      721 acatgtttct aaggtctcga atatgaccct gccagcctct gcagaagtcc tgaagaatag
      781 cagctcttgt ggtgaaaaga atgcttctga gcccaccctc gcaatcacct ttggagaagg
      841 atatttactg aaactcacct tcacaaaaaa cacaacacgt tacagtgtcc agcacatgta
      901 tttcacatat aacctgtcag acacacaatt ctttcccaat gccagctcca aagggcccga
      961 cactgtggat tccacaactg acatcaaggc agacatcaac aaaacatacc gatgtgtcag
     1021 cgacatcagg gtctacatga agaatgtgac cattgtgctc tgggacgcta ctatccaggc
     1081 ctacctgccg agtagcaact tcagcaagga agagacacgc tgcccacagg atcaaccttc
     1141 cccaactact gggccaccca gcccctcacc accacttgtg cccacaaacc ccagtgtgtc
     1201 caagtacaat gtgactggtg acaatggaac ctgcctgctg gcctctatgg cactgcaact
     1261 caacatcacc tacatgaaga aggacaacac gactgtgacc agagcattca acatcaaccc
     1321 aagtgacaaa tatagtggga cttgcggtgc ccagttggtg accctgaagg tggggaacaa
     1381 gagcagagtc ctggagctgc agtttgggat gaatgccact tctagcctgt ttttcctgca
     1441 aggagttcag ttgaacatga ctcttcctga tgccatagag cccacgttca gcacctccaa
     1501 ctattccctg aaagctcttc aggccagtgt cggcaactca tacaagtgca acagtgagga
     1561 gcacatcttt gtcagcaagg cgctcgccct caatgtcttc agcgtgcaag tccaggcttt
     1621 cagggtagaa agtgacaggt ttgggtctgt ggaagagtgt gtacaggacg gtaacaacat
     1681 gctgatcccc attgctgtgg gcggggccct ggcagggctg gtcctcatcg tcctcatcgc
     1741 ctacctcatc ggcaggaaga ggagtcacgc gggctatcag accatctcgg aattcggctc
     1801 caccggctcc accggctcca ccggcgcgga tccaccggtc gccaccatgg tgagcaaggg
     1861 cgaggagctg ttcaccgggg tggtgcccat cctggtcgag ctggacggcg acgtaaacgg
     1921 ccacaagttc agcgtgtccg gcgagggcga gggcgatgcc acctacggca agctgaccct
     1981 gaagttcatc tgcaccaccg gcaagctgcc cgtgccctgg cccaccctcg tgaccagcct
     2041 gggctacggc ctgcagtgct tcgcccgcta ccccgaccac atgaagcagc acgacttctt
     2101 caagtccgcc atgcccgaag gctacgtcca ggagcgcacc atcttcttca aggacgacgg
     2161 caactacaag acccgcgccg aggtgaagtt cgagggcgac accctggtga accgcatcga
     2221 gctgaagggc atcgacttca aggaggacgg caacatcctg gggcacaagc tggagtacaa
     2281 ctacaacagc cacaacgtct atatcaccgc cgacaagcag aagaacggca tcaaggccaa
     2341 cttcaagatc cgccacaaca tcgaggacgg cggcgtgcag ctcgccgacc actaccagca
     2401 gaacaccccc atcggcgacg gccccgtgct gctgcccgac aaccactacc tgagctacca
     2461 gtccaagctg agcaaagacc ccaacgagaa gcgcgatcac atggtcctgc tggagttcgt
     2521 gaccgccgcc gggatcactc tcggcatgga cgagctgtac aagtaaagcg gccgcgactc
     2581 tagatcataa tcagccatac cacatttgta gaggttttac ttgctttaaa aaacctccca
     2641 cacctccccc tgaacctgaa acataaaatg aatgcaattg ttgttgttaa cttgtttatt
     2701 gcagcttata atggttacaa ataaagcaat agcatcacaa atttcacaaa taaagcattt
     2761 ttttcactgc attctagttg tggtttgtcc aaactcatca atgtatctta aggcgtaaat
     2821 tgtaagcgtt aatattttgt taaaattcgc gttaaatttt tgttaaatca gctcattttt
     2881 taaccaatag gccgaaatcg gcaaaatccc ttataaatca aaagaataga ccgagatagg
     2941 gttgagtgtt gttccagttt ggaacaagag tccactatta aagaacgtgg actccaacgt
     3001 caaaggnnnn nnnnnnnnnn nnnnnnnnnn nnnnnnnnnn nnnnnnnnnn nnnnntnnnn
     3061 nnnnnnnnnn nnnnnnnnnn nnnnnnnnnn nnnnnnnnnn nnnnnnnnnn nnnnnnnnnn
     3121 nnnnnnnnnn nnnnnnnnnn nnnnnnngnn nnnnnnnnnn nnnnnnnnnn nnnnnnnnnn
     3181 nnnnnnnnnn nnnnnnnnnn nnnnnnnnnn nnnnnnnnnn nnnnnnnnnn nnnnnnnnnn
     3241 nnnnnnnnnn nnnnnnnnnn nnnnnnnnnn nncaggtggc acttttcggg gaaatgtgcg
     3301 cggaacccct atttgtttat ttttctaaat acattcaaat atgtatccgc tcatgagaca
     3361 ataaccctga taaatgcttc aataatattg aaaaaggaag agtcctgagg cggaaagaac
     3421 cagctgtgga atgtgtgtca gttagggtgt ggaaagtccc caggctcccc agcaggcaga
     3481 agtatgcaaa gcatgcatct caattagtca gcaaccaggt gtggaaagtc cccaggctcc
     3541 ccagcaggca gaagtatgca aagcatgcat ctcaattagt cagcaaccat agtcccgccc
     3601 ctaactccgc ccatcccgcc cctaactccg cccagttccg cccattctcc gccccatggc
     3661 tgactaattt tttttattta tgcagaggcc gaggccgcct cggcctctga gctattccag
     3721 aagtagtgag gaggcttttt tggaggccta ggcttttgca aagatcgatc aagagacagg
     3781 atgaggatcg tttcgcatga ttgaacaaga tggattgcac gcaggttctc cggccgcttg
     3841 ggtggagagg ctattcggct atgactgggc acaacagaca atcggctgct ctgatgccgc
     3901 cgtgttccgg ctgtcagcgc aggggcgccc ggttcttttt gtcaagaccg acctgtccgg
     3961 tgccctgaat gaactgcaag acgaggcagc gcggctatcg tggctggcca cgacgggcgt
     4021 tccttgcgca gctgtgctcg acgttgtcac tgaagcggga agggactggc tgctattggg
     4081 cgaagtgccg gggcaggatc tcctgtcatc tcaccttgct cctgccgaga aagtatccat
     4141 catggctgat gcaatgcggc ggctgcatac gcttgatccg gctacctgcc cattcgacca
     4201 ccaagcgaaa catcgcatcg agcgagcacg tactcggatg gaagccggtc ttgtcgatca
     4261 ggatgatctg gacgaagagc atcaggggct cgcgccagcc gaactgttcg ccaggctcaa
     4321 ggcgagcatg cccgacggcg aggatctcgt cgtgacccat ggcgatgcct gcttgccgaa
     4381 tatcatggtg gaaaatggcc gcttttctgg attcatcgac tgtggccggc tgggtgtggc
     4441 ggaccgctat caggacatag cgttggctac ccgtgatatt gctgaagagc ttggcggcga
     4501 atgggctgac cgcttcctcg tgctttacgg tatcgccgct cccgattcgc agcgcatcgc
     4561 cttctatcgc cttcttgacg agttcttctg agcgggactc tggggttcga aatgaccgac
     4621 caagcgacgc ccaacctgcc atcacgagat ttcgattcca ccgccgcctt ctatgaaagg
     4681 ttgggcttcg gaatcgtttt ccgggacgcc ggctggatga tcctccagcg cggggatctc
     4741 atgctggagt tcttcgccca ccctaggggg aggctaactg aaacacggaa ggagacaata
     4801 ccggaaggaa cccgcgctat gacggcaata aaaagacaga ataaaacgca cggtgttggg
     4861 tcgtttgttc ataaacgcgg ggttcggtcc cagggctggc actctgtcga taccccaccg
     4921 agaccccatt ggggccaata cgcccgcgtt tcttcctttt ccccacccca ccccccaagt
     4981 tcgggtgaag gcccagggct cgcagccaac gtcggggcgg caggccctgc catagcctca
     5041 ggttactcat atatacttta gattgattta aaacttcatt tttaatttaa aaggatctag
     5101 gtgaagatcc tttttgataa tctcatgacc aaaatccctt aacgtgagtt ttcgttccac
     5161 tgagcgtcag accccgtaga aaagatcaaa ggatcttctt gagatccttt ttttctgcgc
     5221 gtaatctgct gcttgcaaac aaaaaaacca ccgctaccag cggtggtttg tttgccggat
     5281 caagagctac caactctttt tccgaaggta actggcttca gcagagcgca gataccaaat
     5341 actgttcttc tagtgtagcc gtagttaggc caccacttca agaactctgt agcaccgcct
     5401 acatacctcg ctctgctaat cctgttacca gtggctgctg ccagtggcga taagtcgtgt
     5461 cttaccgggt tggactcaag acgatagtta ccggataagg cgcagcggtc gggctgaacg
     5521 gggggttcgt gcacacagcc cagcttggag cgaacgacct acaccgaact gagataccta
     5581 cagcgtgagc tatgagaaag cgccacgctt cccgaaggga gaaaggcgga caggtatccg
     5641 gtaagcggca gggtcggaac aggagagcgc acgagggagc ttccaggggg aaacgcctgg
     5701 tatctttata gtcctgtcgg gtttcgccac ctctgacttg agcgtcgatt tttgtgatgc
     5761 tcgtcagggg ggcggagcct atggaaaaac gccagcaacg cggccttttt acggttcctg
     5821 gccttttgct ggccttttgc tcacatgttc tttcctgcgt tatcccctga ttctgtggat
     5881 aaccgtatta ccgccatgca ttagttatta atagtaatca attacggggt cattagttca
     5941 tagcccatat atggagttcc g
//
